Addgene plasmid #55269: mTagBFP-Rab11a-7
Purpose: Localization: Ras GTPase, Excitation: 399, Emission: 456
Depositing lab: Michael Davidson. Publication: The fluorescent protein palette: tools for cellular imaging. Day RN, Davidson MW. Chem Soc Rev. 2009 Oct;38(10):2887-921. doi: 10.1039/b901966a. Epub 2009 Aug 4. PubMed 19771335.
Backbone
  Vector backbone: mTagBFP
  Backbone size w/o insert (bp): 4750
  Vector type: Mammalian Expression
  Selectable markers: Neomycin (select with G418)
Growth in bacteria
  Bacterial resistance: Kanamycin, 50 μg/mL
  Growth temperature: 37°C
  Growth strain: DH5alpha
  Copy number: High Copy
Gene/Insert
  Gene/Insert name: Rab11a (alt name: NM_004663.3)
  Species: H. sapiens (human)
  Promoter: CMV
  Tag / fusion protein: mTagBFP (N terminal on backbone)
  Cloning method: Unknown
  Sequencing primers: 5′ CMV-F; 3′ SV40pA-R
Terms and licenses: Academic/Nonprofit Terms; Industry Terms
Depositor comments: . Excitation = 399; Emission = 456
How to cite: mTagBFP-Rab11a-7 was a gift from Michael Davidson (Addgene plasmid # 55269)
