[The description below was written by a language model from this plasmid's Addgene catalogue record.]
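Description:
mTagBFP-Rab11a-7 is a mammalian expression plasmid that produces human Rab11a fused to the blue fluorescent protein mTagBFP. It is built on an mTagBFP backbone of about 4.75 kb (without the insert), in which the fluorescent protein coding sequence sits upstream of the cloning site, so that mTagBFP is attached to the N terminus of Rab11a. Expression of the fusion is driven by the CMV promoter, a strong constitutive promoter in most mammalian cell lines. The listed 3′ sequencing primer suggests that an SV40 polyadenylation signal lies downstream of the insert, although no feature table is provided to confirm the layout. The plasmid is maintained at high copy number in E. coli under kanamycin selection. It also carries a neomycin resistance marker, so transfected mammalian cells can be selected with G418 to derive stable lines. The cloning method is not recorded, and the record does not explain the "7" in the name.

The construct is intended as a fluorescent localization marker. Rab11a is a small GTPase of the Ras superfamily, generally known for its association with recycling endosomes and its role in regulating membrane trafficking. Placing the tag at the N terminus leaves free the C-terminal end, where Rab proteins are normally lipid-modified for membrane attachment. With a recorded excitation maximum of 399 nm and emission maximum of 456 nm, mTagBFP occupies the blue channel. This makes the fusion suitable for live- or fixed-cell imaging of Rab11a-positive compartments, including multicolour experiments alongside green, yellow or red fluorescent protein fusions. It belongs to a broader collection of fluorescent protein fusion vectors assembled for cellular imaging.
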