>Addgene plasmid #55269 | mTagBFP-Rab11a-7 | depositor partial sequence | sequence record 85674 | insert sequence
GTCAGATCCGCTAGCGGTCGCCACCATGAGCGAGCTGATTAAGGAGAACATGCACATGAAGCTGTACATG
GAGGGCACCGTGGACAACCATCACTTCAAGTGCACATCCGAGGGCGAAGGCAAGCCCTACGAGGGCACCC
AGACCATGAGAATCAAGGTGGTCGAGGGCGGCCCTCTCCCCTTCGCCTTCGACATCCTGGCTACTAGCTT
CCTCTACGGCAGCAAGACCTTCATCAACCACACCCAGGGCATCCCCGACTTCTTCAAGCAGTCCTTCCCT
GAGGGCTTCACATGGGAGAGAGTCACCACATACGAAGACGGGGGCGTGCTGACCGCTACCCAGGACACCA
GCCTCCAGGACGGCTGCCTCATCTACAACGTCAAGATCAGAGGGGTGAACTTCACATCCAACGGCCCTGT
GATGCAGAAGAAAACACTCGGCTGGGAGGCCTTCACCGAGACGCTGTACCCCGCTGACGGCGGCCTGGAA
GGCAGAAACGACATGGCCCTGAAGCTCGTGGGCGGGAGCCATCTGATCGCAAACATCAAGACCACATATA
GATCCAAGAAACCCGCTAAGAACCTCAAGATGCCTGGCGTCTACTATGTGGACTACAGACTGGAAAGAAT
CAAGGAGGCCAACAACGAGACCTACGTCGAGCAGCACGAGGTGGCAGTGGCCAGATACTGCGACCTCCCT
AGCAAACTGGGGCACAAGCTTAATTCCGGACTCAGATCTCGAGCCATGGGCACCCGCGACGACGAGTACG
ACTACCTCTTTAAAGTTGTCCTTATTGGAGATTCTGGTGTTGGAAAGAGTAATCTCCTGTCTCGATTTAC
TCGAAATGAGTTTAATCTGGAAAGCAAGAGCACCATTGGAGTAGAGTTTGCAACAAGAAGCATCCAGGTT
GATGGAAAAACAATAAAGGCACAGATATGGGACACAGCAGGGCAAGAGCGATATCGAGCTATAACATCAG
CATATTATCGTGGAGCTGTAGGTGCCTTATTGGTTTATGACATTGCTAAACATCTCACATATGAAAATGT
AGAGCGATGGCTGAAAGAACTGAGAGATCATGCTGATAGTAACATTGTTATCATGCTTGTGGGCAATAAG
AGTGATCTACGTCATCTCAGGGCAGTTCCTACAGATGAAGCAAGAGCTTTTGCAGAAAAGAATGGTTTGT
CATTCATTGAAACTTCGGCCCTAGACTCTACAAATGTAGAAGCTGCTTTTCAGACAATTTTAACAGAGAT
TTACCGCATTGTTTCTCAGAAGCAAATGTCAGACAGACGCGAAAATGACATGTCTCCAAGCAACAATGTG
GTTCCTATTCATGTTCCACCAACCACTGAAAACAAGCCAAAGGTGCAGTGCTGTCAGAACATCTAAGGAT
CCACCGGATCTAGATAACTGATCATAATCAGCCATACCACATT
